>Addgene plasmid #203000 | Salsa-BC159-P2F3 | addgene full sequence | sequence record 421356 | Addgene NGS Result
AGCGCCCAATACGCAAACCGCCTCTCCCCGCGCGTTGGCCGATTCATTAATGCAGTCGAGGGATCTCCAT
AAGAGAAGAGGGACAGCTATGACTGGGAGTAGTCAGGAGAGGAGGAAAAATCTGGCTAGTAAAACATGTA
AGGAAAATTTTAGGGATGTTAAAGAAAAAAATAACACAAAACAAAATATAAAAAAAATCTAACCTCAAGT
CAAGGCTTTTCTATGGAATAAGGAATGGACAGCAGGGGGCTGTTTCATATACTGATGACCTCTTTATAGC
CAACCTTTGTTCATGGCAGCCAGCATATGGGCATATGTTGCCAAACTCTAAACCAAATACTCATTCTGAT
GTTTTAAATGATTTGCCCTCCCATATGTCCTTCCGAGTGAGAGACACAAAAAATTCCAACACACTATTGC
AATGAAAATAAATTTCCTTTATTAGCCAGAAGTCAGATGCTCAAGGGGCTTCATGATGTCCCCATAATTT
TTGGCAGAGGGAAAAAGATCGATCTCAGTGGTATTTGTGAGCCAGGGCATTGGCCACACCAGCCACCACC
TTCTGATAGGCAGCCTGCACCTGAGGAGTGAATTCTTTGCCAAAATGATGAGACAGCACAACAACCAGCA
CGTTGCCCAGGAGCTGTAGGAAAGAGAAGAAGGCATGAACATGGTTAGCAGAGGGGCCCGGTTTGGACTC
AGAGTATTTTATCCTCATCTCAAACAGTGTATATCATTGTAACCATAAAGAGAAAGGCAGGATGATGACC
AGGGTGTAGTTGTTTCTACCAATAAGAATATTTCCACGCCAGCCAGAATTTATATGCAGAAATATTCTAC
CTTATCATTTAATTATAACAATTGTTCTCTAAAACTGTGCTGAAGTACAATATAATATACCCTGATTGCC
TTGAAAAAAAAGTGATTAGAGAAAGTACTTACAATCTGACAAATAAACAAAAGTGAATTTAAAAATTCGT
TACAAATGCAAGCTAAAGTTTAACGAAAAAGTTACAGAAAATGAAAAGAAAATAAGAGGAGACAATGGTT
GTCAACAGAGTAGAAAGTGAAAGAAACAAAATTATCATGAGGGTCCATGGTGATACAAGGGACATCTTCC
CATTCTAAACAACACCCTGAAAACTTTGCCCCCTCCATATAACATGAATTTTACAATAGCGAAAAAGAAA
GAACAATCAAGGGTCCCCAAACTCACCCTGAAGTTCTCAGCTCTAGAGATATCGTCGAGGCCGCGCTAGC
GTTTAAACTGTCGACCTTAATTAAGAGATCTGCTCGAGGCGCGTCAGCTGACTAGAGGATCCCCGGGTAC
CGAGCTCGAATTCGGGGCCGCGGAGGCTGGATCGGTCCCGGTGTCTTCTATGGAGGTCAAAACAGCGTGG
ATGGCGTCTCCAGGCGATCTGACGGTTCACTAAACGAGCTCTGCTTATATAGGCCTCCCACCGTACACGC
CTACCTCGACCCGGGTACCGAGCTCGACTTTCACTTTTCTCTATCACTGATAGGGAGTGGTAAACTCGAC
TTTCACTTTTCTCTATCACTGATAGGGAGTGGTAAACTCGACTTTCACTTTTCTCTATCACTGATAGGGA
GTGGTAAACTCGACTTTCACTTTTCTCTATCACTGATAGGGAGTGGTAAACTCGACTTTCACTTTTCTCT
ATCACTGATAGGGAGTGGTAAACTCGACCTATATAAGCAGAGCTCGTTTAGTGAACCGTCAGATCGCCTG
GAGACGCCATCCACGCTGTTTTGACCTCCATAGAAGACACCGGGACCGATCCAGCCTCCGCGGCCCCGAA
TTCCTGCAGCGGCCGCTCTAGAACTAGTGGATCCCCGCGGATGGTGAGCAAGGGCGAGGAGCTGTTCACC
GGGGTGGTGCCCATCCTGGTCGAGCTGGACGGCGACGTAAACGGCCACAAGTTCAGCGTGTCCGGCGAGG
GCGAGGGCGATGCCACCTACGGCAAGCTGACCCTGAAGTTCATCTGCACCACCGGCAAGCTGCCCGTGCC
CTGGCCCACCCTCGTGACCACCCTGACCTACGGCGTGCAGTGCTTCAGCCGCTACCCCGACCACATGAAG
CAGCACGACTTCTTCAAGTCCGCCATGCCCGAAGGCTACGTCCAGGAGCGCACCATCTTCTTCAAGGACG
ACGGCAACTACAAGACCCGCGCCGAGGTGAAGTTCGAGGGCGACACCCTGGTGAACCGCATCGAGCTGAA
GGGCATCGACTTCAAGGAGGACGGCAACATCCTGGGGCACAAGCTGGAGTACAACTACAACAGCCACAAC
GTCTATATCATGGCCGACAAGCAGAAGAACGGCATCAAGGTGAACTTCAAGATCCGCCACAACATCGAGG
ACGGCAGCGTGCAGCTCGCCGACCACTACCAGCAGAACACCCCCATCGGCGACGGCCCCGTGCTGCTGCC
CGACAACCACTACCTGAGCACCCAGTCCGCCCTGAGCAAAGACCCCAACGAGAAGCGCGATCACATGGTC
CTGCTGGAGTTCGTGACCGCCGCCGGGATCACTCTCGGCATGGACGAGCTGTACAAGTAACATACTGAAG
GAATTCGATATCAAGCTTGTCGACCTAGTTCTAGAGGATCCAGACATGATAAGATACATTGATGAGTTTG
GACAAACCACAACTAGAATGCAGTGAAAAAAATGCTTTATTTGTGAAATTTGTGATGCTATTGCTTTATT
TGTAACCATTATAAGCTGCAATAAACAAGTTAACAACAACAATTGCATTCATTTTATGTTTCAGGTTCAG
GGGGAGGTGTGGGAGGTTTTTTAAAGCAAGTAAAACCTCTACAAATGTGGTATGGCTGATTATGATCCTG
CAAGCCTCGTCGTCCTGGCCGGACCACGCTATCTGTGCAAGGTCCCCGGCCCCGGACGCGCGCTCCATGA
GCAGAGCGCCCGCCGCCGAGGCGAAGACTCGGGCGGCGCCCTGCCCGTCCCACCAGGTCAACAGGCGGTA
ACCGGCCTCTTCATCGGGAATGCGCGCGACCTTCAGCATCGCCGGCATGTCCCCCTGGCGGACGGGAAGT
ATCCAGCTCGACCAAGCTGGCCGCGTCGAGTGAAGACGAAAGGGCCTCGTGATACGCCTATTTTTATAGG
TTAATGTCATGATAATAATGGTTTCTTAGACGTCAGGTGGCACTTTTCGGGGAAATGTGCGCGGAACCCC
TATTTGTTTATTTTTCTAAATACATTCAAATATGTATCCGCTCATGAGACAATAACCCTGATAAATGCTT
CAATAATATTGAAAAAGGAAGAGTATGAGTATTCAACATTTCCGTGTCGCCCTTATTCCCTTTTTTGCGG
CATTTTGCCTTCCTGTTTTTGCTCACCCAGAAACGCTGGTGAAAGTAAAAGATGCTGAAGATCAGTTGGG
TGCACGAGTGGGTTACATCGAACTGGATCTCAACAGCGGTAAGATCCTTGAGAGTTTTCGCCCCGAAGAA
CGTTTTCCAATGATGAGCACTTTTAAAGTTCTGCTATGTGGCGCGGTATTATCCCGTGTTGACGCCGGGC
AAGAGCAACTCGGTCGCCGCATACACTATTCTCAGAATGACTTGGTTGAGTACTCACCAGTCACAGAAAA
GCATCTTACGGATGGCATGACAGTAAGAGAATTATGCAGTGCTGCCATAACCATGAGTGATAACACTGCG
GCCAACTTACTTCTGACAACGATCGGAGGACCGAAGGAGCTAACCGCTTTTTTGCACAACATGGGGGATC
ATGTAACTCGCCTTGATCGTTGGGAACCGGAGCTGAATGAAGCCATACCAAACGACGAGCGTGACACCAC
GATGCCTGTAGCAATGGCAACAACGTTGCGCAAACTATTAACTGGCGAACTACTTACTCTAGCTTCCCGG
CAACAATTAATAGACTGGATGGAGGCGGATAAAGTTGCAGGACCACTTCTGCGCTCGGCCCTTCCGGCTG
GCTGGTTTATTGCTGATAAATCTGGAGCCGGTGAGCGTGGGTCTCGCGGTATCATTGCAGCACTGGGGCC
AGATGGTAAGCCCTCCCGTATCGTAGTTATCTACACGACGGGGAGTCAGGCAACTATGGATGAACGAAAT
AGACAGATCGCTGAGATAGGTGCCTCACTGATTAAGCATTGGTAACTGTCAGACCAAGTTTACTCATATA
TACTTTAGATTGATTTAAAACTTCATTTTTAATTTAAAAGGATCTAGGTGAAGATCCTTTTTGATAATCT
CATGACCAAAATCCCTTAACGTGAGTTTTCGTTCCACTGAGCGTCAGACCCCGTAGAAAAGATCAAAGGA
TCTTCTTGAGATCCTTTTTTTCTGCGCGTAATCTGCTGCTTGCAAACAAAAAAACCACCGCTACCAGCGG
TGGTTTGTTTGCCGGATCAAGAGCTACCAACTCTTTTTCCGAAGGTAACTGGCTTCAGCAGAGCGCAGAT
ACCAAATACTGTTCTTCTAGTGTAGCCGTAGTTAGGCCACCACTTCAAGAACTCTGTAGCACCGCCTACA
TACCTCGCTCTGCTAATCCTGTTACCAGTGGCTGCTGCCAGTGGCGATAAGTCGTGTCTTACCGGGTTGG
ACTCAAGACGATAGTTACCGGATAAGGCGCAGCGGTCGGGCTGAACGGGGGGTTCGTGCACACAGCCCAG
CTTGGAGCGAACGACCTACACCGAACTGAGATACCTACAGCGTGAGCTATGAGAAAGCGCCACGCTTCCC
GAAGGGAGAAAGGCGGACAGGTATCCGGTAAGCGGCAGGGTCGGAACAGGAGAGCGCACGAGGGAGCTTC
CAGGGGGAAACGCCTGGTATCTTTATAGTCCTGTCGGGTTTCGCCACCTCTGACTTGAGCGTCGATTTTT
GTGATGCTCGTCAGGGGGGCGGAGCCTATGGAAAAACGCCAGCAACGCGGCCTTTTTACGGTTCCTGGCC
TTTTGCTGGCCTTTTGCTCACATGTTCTTTCCTGCGTTATCCCCTGATTCTGTGGATAACCGTATTACCG
CCTTTGAGTGAGCTGATACCGCTCGCCGCAGCCGAACGACCGAGCGCAGCGAGTCAGTGAGCGAGGAAGC
GGAAG
Features (pLannotate 1.2.2; 17 found; start..end, strand, type, name):
      2..55      +  CDS            lacI (fragment): lac repressor; lacI; The lac repressor binds to the lac operator to inhibit transcription in E. coli. This inhibition can be relieved by adding lactose or isopropyl-β-D-thiogalactopyranoside (IPTG).
    388..443     -  polyA_signal   β-globin poly(A) signal: rabbit β-globin polyadenylation signal (Gil and Proudfoot, 1987)
    518..640     -  CDS            HBB: HBB_COLGU - Experimental evidence at transcript level: Swiss-Prot protein existence level 2. Involved in oxygen transport from the lung to the various peripheral tissues. From Colobus guereza (Mantled guereza) (Eastern black-and-white colobus monkey).
    644..1216    -  intron         β-globin intron: intron from rabbit β-globin gene
   1312..1343    -  misc_feature   MCS (fragment): pUC18/19 multiple cloning site
   1437..1475    -  promoter       minimal CMV promoter: human cytomegalovirus (CMV) immediate early promoter
   1493..1708    -  protein_bind   tetracycline response element (fragment): contains seven copies of the tetracycline operator tetO tetracycline repressor TetR
   1708..1753    +  promoter       TRE3GV promoter (fragment): 3rd-generation Tet-responsive promoter that can be activated by binding of Tet-On® 3G, optimized for retroviral and lentiviral vectors
   1829..1856    +  misc_feature   MCS (fragment): pBluescript multiple cloning site
   1861..2580    +  CDS            EGFP: the original enhanced GFP (Yang et al., 1996) mammalian codon-optimized
   2589..2613    +  misc_feature   MCS (fragment): pBluescript multiple cloning site
   2627..2761    -  polyA_signal   SV40 poly(A) signal: SV40 polyadenylation signal
   2784..2867    -  CDS            large T antigen (fragment): large T antigen from SV40 (simian virus 40)
   2861..3091    -  CDS            str (fragment): STR_KLEPN - Protein inferred from homology: Swiss-Prot protein existence level 3. The aminoglycoside phosphotransferases achieve inactivation of their antibiotic substrates by phosphorylation. From Klebsiella pneumoniae.
   3210..3314    +  promoter       AmpR promoter: bla
   3315..4175    +  CDS            AmpR: β-lactamase; bla; confers resistance to ampicillin, carbenicillin, and related antibiotics
   4346..4934    +  rep_origin     ori: high-copy-number ColE1/pMB1/pBR322/pUC origin of replication
