[The description below was written by a language model from this plasmid's Addgene catalogue record and pLannotate feature annotations shown in this document.]
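Description:
Salsa-BC159-P2F3 is a mammalian expression reporter plasmid of about 5.1 kb built on the pCER206 backbone. It is one member of a barcoded reporter set made for PRESTO-Salsa, a highly multiplexed bioactivity screening approach applied to G protein-coupled receptors. It is propagated in E. coli as a high-copy plasmid through a ColE1/pUC-type origin and selected with ampicillin via the β-lactamase gene and its native promoter. The record lists no intact mammalian selection marker. The short lacI, SV40 large T antigen and aminoglycoside phosphotransferase matches in the annotation are fragments and appear to be backbone remnants.

The payload is a synthetic 730 bp EGFP/BC159 insert placed between BsrGI and HindIII sites and driven by a tetracycline response element. The feature table shows a central block of tetO repeats flanked by minimal promoters pointing in opposite directions, which suggests a bidirectional Tet-responsive layout. A TRE3G-type minimal promoter fragment faces the mammalian codon-optimised EGFP coding sequence. The barcode is not annotated separately, but the cloning sites and the short multiple cloning site remnant after EGFP suggest it lies just downstream, ahead of an SV40 polyadenylation signal that pLannotate called on the opposite strand. On the other side, a minimal CMV promoter faces a cloning site fragment, a rabbit β-globin intron and exon segment, and a β-globin poly(A) signal, with no annotated coding sequence in that arm.

Transcription from the TRE requires a tetracycline-controlled transactivator, so EGFP and the barcoded transcript should be produced only when that activator is available in the cell. The unique barcode would then let the output of this reporter be distinguished from others in a pooled experiment, presumably by sequencing, although the record does not describe the readout or which receptor is paired with BC159.
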