Addgene plasmid #203000: Salsa-BC159-P2F3
Purpose: Expression of barcoded reporter plasmid for PRESTO-Salsa; EGFP/BC159
Depositing lab: Noah Palm. Depositing organization: Yale University. Publication: Highly multiplexed bioactivity screening reveals human and microbiota metabolome-GPCRome interactions. Chen H, Rosen CE, Gonzalez-Hernandez JA, Song D, Potempa J, Ring AM, Palm NW. Cell. 2023 Jul 6;186(14):3095-3110.e19. doi: 10.1016/j.cell.2023.05.024. Epub 2023 Jun 14. PubMed 37321219.
Backbone
  Vector backbone: pCER206
  Vector type: Mammalian Expression
Growth in bacteria
  Bacterial resistance: Ampicillin, 100 μg/mL
  Growth temperature: 37°C
  Growth strain: DH5alpha
  Copy number: High Copy
Gene/Insert
  Gene/Insert name: EGFP/BC159
  Species: Synthetic
  Insert size (bp): 730
  Promoter: Tet Response Element (TRE)
  Cloning method: Restriction Enzyme; 5′ cloning site BsrGI (not destroyed); 3′ cloning site HindIII (not destroyed)
  Sequencing primers: 5′ Custom primer (GAAGCGCGATCACATGG)
Terms and licenses: Academic/Nonprofit Terms; Industry Terms: Not Available to Industry
How to cite: Salsa-BC159-P2F3 was a gift from Noah Palm (Addgene plasmid # 203000 ; http://n2t.net/addgene:203000 ; RRID:Addgene_203000)
