>Addgene plasmid #203000 | Salsa-BC159-P2F3 | depositor partial sequence | sequence record 393873 | BC159
CATACTGAAG
